>Addgene plasmid #89775 | isoform PKC lambda (JCE590) | addgene full sequence | sequence record 177664 | Addgene NGS Result
GTAAAACGACGGCCAGTGAATTCGAGTGGTTCAGCTTCTGTTTGAGTTGCAACCATGGTATGCATGCCGG
TCACGCTGAAGAATGGTTTGACAGACATAATGTTTGTCCCACTCCAGGTTGCACCTGCCAGTGTAATAAG
TAGTATTGTACAATAAACCAAATCTTGCAACTTCTCTTTATTCTCACAATATATATACATAACCAAAGAA
AAAACGTAATTAGTATAACATTGTATTTATGAGGCGTTGCTATCTTCATTACCCAGCCCGCCTAGTTTTA
AAGGCGAAAAAAACCGACGAAAAGAGTTAACAAGCGTGGATAATAAAGTTGATCTACTCTATCGAAAGTA
ATACGACAGGTTCAGGAGCAGTAAAAGAGCTACGATTTCACTGCTATTCAATTTGGCTGAGTAGAGACTG
ATTATTAACCATTGTAAAAGTCTCTGCCACCACTCGTCCACACTTACGTTAGAGGTATTCAGCGTCGATC
CCCTTTCAGTATAGATTTTTAAAACTATATTAGATAATCAATAGGAATAAAACCTAGAACAGTAGCTGCG
GAGAGAAGCTCTAGCGAGGAAAAGTAAGTATAGTATCACACATATAGGGAGCAGTTTACAGTCGGTACCA
TGTCCCACACGGTCGCGTGCGGCGGCGGCGGGGACCATTCCCACCAGGTCCGGGTGAAAGCCTACTACCG
CGGGGATATTATGATAACACACTTTGAGCCTTCCATCTCCTTTGAGGGACTTTGCAGTGAGGTTCGAGAT
ATGTGTTCTTTTGACAATGAGCAGCCGTTCACCATGAAATGGATAGATGAGGAAGGAGACCCATGTACAG
TGTCTTCTCAGTTGGAGTTAGAAGAGGCTTTCAGGCTGTACGAGCTGAACAAGGATTCTGAACTCTTGAT
TCATGTATTTCCATGTGTACCAGAGCGTCCTGGAATGCCTTGCCCAGGGGAAGACAAGTCCATTTACCGG
AGAGGGGCACGCCGGTGGAGAAAGCTGTATTGTGCAAATGGCCACACTTTTCAAGCCAAACGTTTCAATA
GGCGCGCCCACTGTGCCATCTGCACAGACAGAATCTGGGGCCTCGGACGACAAGGATACAAGTGCATCAA
CTGCAAACTGCTGGTTCATAAGAAGTGCCACAAGCTGGTCACAATTGAGTGTGGGCGGCACTCTTTGCCA
CCGGAACCCATGATGCCAATGGACCAGACCATGCATCCAGACCACACACAGACAGTAATTCCATATAATC
CTTCAAGTCATGAGAGTTTGGACCAAGTTGGTGAAGAAAAGGAGGCAATGAACACCAGGGAGAGTGGTAA
AGCGTCGTCCAGTCTAGGTCTGCAGGATTTCGATTTGCTTCGAGTTATAGGGAGGGGAAGTTACGCCAAA
GTACTGTTGGTTCGGTTAAAGAAAACAGATCGCATTTATGCAATGAAAGTTGTGAAGAAAGAGCTCGTCA
ATGACGATGAGGATATCGATTGGGTGCAGACAGAGAAGCATGTGTTTGAGCAGGCGTCCAATCACCCTTT
TCTTGTCGGGCTGCATTCTTGCTTCCAGACAGAAAGCAGGTTGTTTTTTGTCATAGAATATGTAAATGGA
GGGGACCTCATGTTTCATATGCAGCGACAGAGAAAACTTCCTGAAGAGCATGCCAGGTTTTACTCTGCAG
AAATCAGTCTAGCACTGAATTATCTTCATGAGCGAGGGATAATTTATAGAGATTTGAAGTTGGACAATGT
ACTGCTAGACTCTGAAGGACACATTAAACTCACTGACTACGGCATGTGTAAGGAAGGATTGCGGCCTGGA
GACACAACCAGCACTTTCTGCGGCACTCCCAATTACATTGCTCCAGAGATCTTAAGAGGAGAAGATTATG
GCTTCAGCGTTGACTGGTGGGCTCTTGGAGTGCTTATGTTTGAGATGATGGCGGGAAGGTCTCCGTTTGA
TATCGTTGGGAGCTCTGACAATCCTGACCAAAACACAGAGGATTATCTATTCCAAGTCATTTTGGAAAAG
CAGATCCGCATCCCGCGTTCTCTGTCTGTAAAAGCAGCAAGTGTACTGAAGAGTTTTCTCAACAAGGACC
CAAAGGAACGATTGGGTTGTCACCCTCAAACTGGATTTGCTGACATTCAAGGACATCCATTCTTCAGAAA
TGTGGACTGGGACATGATGGAGCAAAAGCAGGTGGTTCCACCCTTTAAACCAAACATTTCTGGAGAATTT
GGTTTGGATAATTTCGATTCTCAGTTTACTAATGAACCAGTCCAGCTCACTCCAGATGATGATGACATTG
TGAGGAAGATTGATCAGTCTGAATTTGAAGGTTTTGAGTATATCAACCCCCTCTTGATGTCTGCAGAAGA
GTGTGTCTGAGTCGACTAGGGCGCGCCACTTCTAAATAAGCGAATTTCTTATGATTTATGATTTTTATTA
TTAAATAAGTTATAAAAAAAATAAGTGTATACAAATTTTAAAGTGACTCTTAGGTTTTAAAACGAAAATT
CTTATTCTTGAGTAACTCTTTCCTGTAGGTCAGGTTGCTTTCTCAGGTATAGTATGAGGTCGCTCTTATT
GACCACACCTCTACCGGCAGATCCGCTAGGGATAACAGGGTAATATCTGCAGGCATGCAAGCTTGGCGTA
ATCATGGTCATAGCTGTTTCCTGTGTGAAATTGTTATCCGCTCACAATTCCACACAACATACGAGCCGGA
AGCATAAAGTGTAAAGCCTGGGGTGCCTAATGAGTGAGCTAACTCACATTAATTGCGTTGCGCTCACTGC
CCGCTTTCCAGTCGGGAAACCTGTCGTGCCAGCTGCATTAATGAATCGGCCAACGCGCGGGGAGAGGCGG
TTTGCGTATTGGGCGCTCTTCCGCTTCCTCGCTCACTGACTCGCTGCGCTCGGTCGTTCGGCTGCGGCGA
GCGGTATCAGCTCACTCAAAGGCGGTAATACGGTTATCCACAGAATCAGGGGATAACGCAGGAAAGAACA
TGTGAGCAAAAGGCCAGCAAAAGGCCAGGAACCGTAAAAAGGCCGCGTTGCTGGCGTTTTTCCATAGGCT
CCGCCCCCCTGACGAGCATCACAAAAATCGACGCTCAAGTCAGAGGTGGCGAAACCCGACAGGACTATAA
AGATACCAGGCGTTTCCCCCTGGAAGCTCCCTCGTGCGCTCTCCTGTTCCGACCCTGCCGCTTACCGGAT
ACCTGTCCGCCTTTCTCCCTTCGGGAAGCGTGGCGCTTTCTCATAGCTCACGCTGTAGGTATCTCAGTTC
GGTGTAGGTCGTTCGCTCCAAGCTGGGCTGTGTGCACGAACCCCCCGTTCAGCCCGACCGCTGCGCCTTA
TCCGGTAACTATCGTCTTGAGTCCAACCCGGTAAGACACGACTTATCGCCACTGGCAGCAGCCACTGGTA
ACAGGATTAGCAGAGCGAGGTATGTAGGCGGTGCTACAGAGTTCTTGAAGTGGTGGCCTAACTACGGCTA
CACTAGAAGAACAGTATTTGGTATCTGCGCTCTGCTGAAGCCAGTTACCTTCGGAAAAAGAGTTGGTAGC
TCTTGATCCGGCAAACAAACCACCGCTGGTAGCGGTGGTTTTTTTGTTTGCAAGCAGCAGATTACGCGCA
GAAAAAAAGGATCTCAAGAAGATCCTTTGATCTTTTCTACGGGGTCTGACGCTCAGTGGAACGAAAACTC
ACGTTAAGGGATTTTGGTCATGAGATTATCAAAAAGGATCTTCACCTAGATCCTTTTAAATTAAAAATGA
AGTTTTAAATCAATCTAAAGTATATATGAGTAAACTTGGTCTGACAGTTACCAATGCTTAATCAGTGAGG
CACCTATCTCAGCGATCTGTCTATTTCGTTCATCCATAGTTGCCTGACTCCCCGTCGTGTAGATAACTAC
GATACGGGAGGGCTTACCATCTGGCCCCAGTGCTGCAATGATACCGCGAGACCCACGCTCACCGGCTCCA
GATTTATCAGCAATAAACCAGCCAGCCGGAAGGGCCGAGCGCAGAAGTGGTCCTGCAACTTTATCCGCCT
CCATCCAGTCTATTAATTGTTGCCGGGAAGCTAGAGTAAGTAGTTCGCCAGTTAATAGTTTGCGCAACGT
TGTTGCCATTGCTACAGGCATCGTGGTGTCACGCTCGTCGTTTGGTATGGCTTCATTCAGCTCCGGTTCC
CAACGATCAAGGCGAGTTACATGATCCCCCATGTTGTGCAAAAAAGCGGTTAGCTCCTTCGGTCCTCCGA
TCGTTGTCAGAAGTAAGTTGGCCGCAGTGTTATCACTCATGGTTATGGCAGCACTGCATAATTCTCTTAC
TGTCATGCCATCCGTAAGATGCTTTTCTGTGACTGGTGAGTACTCAACCAAGTCATTCTGAGAATAGTGT
ATGCGGCGACCGAGTTGCTCTTGCCCGGCGTCAATACGGGATAATACCGCGCCACATAGCAGAACTTTAA
AAGTGCTCATCATTGGAAAACGTTCTTCGGGGCGAAAACTCTCAAGGATCTTACCGCTGTTGAGATCCAG
TTCGATGTAACCCACTCGTGCACCCAACTGATCTTCAGCATCTTTTACTTTCACCAGCGTTTCTGGGTGA
GCAAAAACAGGAAGGCAAAATGCCGCAAAAAAGGGAATAAGGGCGACACGGAAATGTTGAATACTCATAC
TCTTCCTTTTTCAATATTATTGAAGCATTTATCAGGGTTATTGTCTCATGAGCGGATACATATTTGAATG
TATTTAGAAAAATAAACAAATAGGGGTTCCGCGCACATTTCCCCGAAAAGTGCCACCTGACGTCTAAGAA
ACCATTATTATCATGACATTAACCTATAAAAATAGGCGTATCACGAGGCCCTTTCGTCTTCAAGAATTAG
CTTTTCAATTCATCATTTTTTTTTTATTCTTTTTTTTGATTTCGGTTTCCTTGAAATTTTTTTGATTCGG
TAATCTCCGAACAGAAGGAAGAACGAAGGAAGGAGCACAGACTTAGATTGGTATATATACGCATATGTAG
TGTTGAAGAAACATGAAATTGCCCAGTATTCTTAACCCAACTGCACAGAACAAAAACATGCAGGAAACGA
AGATAAATCATGTCGAAAGCTACATATAAGGAACGTGCTGCTACTCATCCTAGTCCTGTTGCTGCCAAGC
TATTTAATATCATGCACGAAAAGCAAACAAACTTGTGTGCTTCATTGGATGTTCGTACCACCAAGGAATT
ACTGGAGTTAGTTGAAGCATTAGGTCCCAAAATTTGTTTACTAAAAACACATGTGGATATCTTGACTGAT
TTTTCCATGGAGGGCACAGTTAAGCCGCTAAAGGCATTATCCGCCAAGTACAATTTTTTACTCTTCGAAG
ACAGAAAATTTGCTGACATTGGTAATACAGTCAAATTGCAGTACTCTGCGGGTGTATACAGAATAGCAGA
ATGGGCAGACATTACGAATGCACACGGTGTGGTGGGCCCAGGTATTGTTAGCGGTTTGAAGCAGGCGGCA
GAAGAAGTAACAAAGGAACCTAGAGGCCTTTTGATGTTAGCAGAATTGTCATGCAAGGGCTCCCTATCTA
CTGGAGAATATACTAAGGGTACTGTTGACATTGCGAAGAGCGACAAAGATTTTGTTATCGGCTTTATTGC
TCAAAGAGACATGGGTGGAAGAGATGAAGGTTACGATTGGTTGATTATGACACCCGGTGTGGGTTTAGAT
GACAAGGGAGACGCATTGGGTCAACAGTATAGAACCGTGGATGATGTGGTCTCTACAGGATCTGACATTA
TTATTGTTGGAAGAGGACTATTTGCAAAGGGAAGGGATGCTAAGGTAGAGGGTGAACGTTACAGAAAAGC
AGGCTGGGAAGCATATTTGAGAAGATGCGGCCAGCAAAACTAAAAAACTGTATTATAAGTAAATGCATGT
ATACTAAACTCACAAATTAGAGCTTCAATTTAATTATATCAGTTATTACCCAATTCTCATGTTTGACAGC
TTATCATCGATCGTCCAACTGCATGGAGATGAGTCGTGGCAAGAATACCAAGAGTTCCTCGGTTTGCCAG
TTATTAAAAGACTCGTATTTCCAAAAGACTGCAACATACTACTCAGTGCAGCTTCACAGAAACCTCATTC
GTTTATTCCCTTGTTTGATTCAGAAGCAGGTGGGACAGGTGAACTTTTGGATTGGAACTCGATTTCTGAC
TGGGTTGGAAGGCAAGAGAGCCCCGAGAGCTTACATTTTATGTTAGCTGGTGGACTGACGCCAGAAAATG
TTGGTGATGCGCTTAGATTAAATGGCGTTATTGGTGTTGATGTAAGCGGAGGTGTGGAGACAAATGGTGT
AAAAGACTCTAACAAAATAGCAAATTTCGTCAAAAATGCTAAGAAATAGGTTATTACTGAGTAGTATTTA
TTTAAGTATTGTTTGTGCACTTGCCTGCAAGCCTTTTGAAAAGCAAGCATAAAAGATCTAAACATAAAAT
CTGTAAAATAACAAGATGTAAAGATAATGCTAAATCATTTGGCTTTTTGATTGATTGTACAGGAAAATAT
ACATCGCAGGGGGTTGACTTTTACCATTTCACCGCAATGGAATCAAACTTGTTGAAGAGAATGTTCACAG
GCGCATACGCTACAATGACCCGATTCTTGCTAGCCTTTTCTCGGTCTTGCAAACAACCGCCGGCAGCTTA
GTATATAAATACACATGTACATACCTCTCTCCGTATCCTCGTAATCATTTTCTTGTATTTATCGTCTTTT
CGCTGTAAAAACTTTATCACACTTATCTCAAATACACTTATTAACCGCTTTTACTATTATCTTCTACGCT
GACAGTAATATCAAACAGTGACACATATTAAACACAGTGGTTTCTTTGCATAAACACCATCAGCCTCAAG
TCGTCAAGTAAAGATTTCGTGTTCATGCAGATAGATAACAATCTATATGTTGATAATTAGCGTTGCCTCA
TCAATGCGAGATCCGTTTAACCGGACCCTAGTGCACTTACCCCACGTTCGGTCCACTGTGTGCCGAACAT
GCTCCTTCACTATTTTAACATGTGGAATTAATTCTCATGTTTGACAGCTTATCATCGAACTCTAAGAGGT
GATACTTATTTACTGTAAAACTGTGACGATAAAACCGGAAGGAAGAATAAGAAAACTCGAACTGATCTAT
AATGCCTATTTTCTGTAAAGAGTTTAAGCTATGAAAGCCTCGGCATTTTGGCCGCTCCTAGGTAGTGCTT
TTTTTCCAAGGACAAAACAGTTTCTTTTTCTTGAGCAGGTTTTATGTTTCGGTAATCATAAACAATAAAT
AAATTATTTCATTTATGTTTAAAAATAAAAAATAAAAAAGTATTTTAAATTTTTAAAAAAGTTGATTATA
AGCATGTGACCTTTTGCAAGCAATTAAATTTTGCAATTTGTGATTTAGGCAAAAGTTACTATTTCTGGCT
CGTGTAATATATGTATGCTAATGTGAACTTTTACAAAGTCGATATGGACTTAGTCAAAAGAAATTTTCTT
AAAAATATATAGCACTAGCCAATTTAGCACTTCTTTATGAGATATATTATAGACTTTATTAAGCCAGATT
TGTGTATTATATGTATTTACCCGGCGAATCATGGACATACATTCTGAAATAGGTAATATTCTCTATGGTG
AGACAGCATAGATAACCTAGGATACAAGTTAAAAGCTAGTACTGTTTTGCAGTAATTTTTTTCTTTTTTA
TAAGAATGTTACCACCTAAATAAGTTATAAAGTCAATAGTTAAGTTTGATATTTGATTGTAAAATACCGT
AATATATTTGCATGATCAAAAGGCTCAATGTTGACTAGCCAGCATGTCAACCACTATATTGATCACCGAT
ATTAGGACTTCCACACCAACTAGTAATATGACAATAAATTCAAGATATTCTTCATGAGAATGGCCCAGCG
ATTATGCGGTGTGAAATACCGCACAGATGCGTAAGGAGAAAATACCGCATCAGGCGCCATTCGCCATTCA
GGCTGCGCAACTGTTGGGAAGGGCGATCGGTGCGGGCCTCTTCGCTATTACGCCAGCTGGCGAAAGGGGG
ATGTGCTGCAAGGCGATTAAGTTGGGTAACGCCAGGGTTTTCCCAGTCACGACGTT
Features (pLannotate 1.2.2; 18 found; start..end, strand, type, name):
     24..140     +  CDS            SEA4 (fragment): SEA4_YEAST - Experimental evidence at protein level: Swiss-Prot protein existence level 1. Component of the SEA complex which coats the vacuolar membrane and is involved in intracellular trafficking, autophagy, response to nitrogen starvation, and amino acid biogenesis. From Saccharomyces cerevisiae (strain ATCC 204508 / S288c) (Baker's yeast).
    627..2387    +  CDS            Prkci: KPCI_MOUSE - Also known as Pkcl. Experimental evidence at protein level: Swiss-Prot protein existence level 1. Calcium- and diacylglycerol-independent serine/ threonine- protein kinase that plays a general protective role against apoptotic stimuli, is involved in NF-kappa-B activation, cell survival, differentiation and polarity, and contributes to the regulation of microtubule dynamics in the early secretory pathway. Is necessary for BCR-ABL oncogene-mediated resistance to apoptotic drug in leukemia cells, protecting leukemia cells against drug-induced apoptosis. In cultured neurons, prevents
   2420..2607    +  terminator     ADH1 terminator: S. cerevisiae ADH1; transcription terminator for the S. cerevisiae alcohol dehydrogenase 1 (ADH1) gene
   2637..2654    +  misc_feature   MCS (fragment): pUC18/19 multiple cloning site
   2691..2707    -  protein_bind   lac operator: The lac repressor binds to the lac operator to inhibit transcription in E. coli. This inhibition can be relieved by adding lactose or isopropyl-β-D-thiogalactopyranoside (IPTG). lac repressor encoded by lacI
   2715..2745    -  promoter       lac promoter: promoter for the E. coli lac operon
   2760..2781    -  protein_bind   CAP binding site: CAP binding activates transcription in the presence of cAMP. E. coli catabolite activator protein
   2794..2886    -  CDS            lacI (fragment): lac repressor; lacI; The lac repressor binds to the lac operator to inhibit transcription in E. coli. This inhibition can be relieved by adding lactose or isopropyl-β-D-thiogalactopyranoside (IPTG).
   3069..3657    -  rep_origin     ori: high-copy-number ColE1/pMB1/pBR322/pUC origin of replication
   3828..4688    -  CDS            AmpR: β-lactamase; bla; confers resistance to ampicillin, carbenicillin, and related antibiotics
   4689..4793    -  promoter       AmpR promoter: bla
   4904..5119    +  promoter       URA3 promoter: S. cerevisiae URA3
   5120..5923    +  CDS            URA3: orotidine-5'-phosphate decarboxylase, required for uracil biosynthesis; S. cerevisiae URA3; yeast auxotrophic marker, counterselectable with 5-fluoroorotic acid (5-FOA)
   6013..6031    +  promoter       tet promoter (fragment): E. coli promoter for tetracycline efflux protein gene
   6258..7420    +  misc_feature   CEN/ARS: S. cerevisiae CEN4 centromere fused to the autonomously replicating sequence ARS1/ARS416
   7868..7978    -  CDS            RMD1 (fragment): RMD1_YEAST - Experimental evidence at protein level: Swiss-Prot protein existence level 1. Required for sporulation where it is believed to have a role in meiotic nuclear division. From Saccharomyces cerevisiae (strain ATCC 204508 / S288c) (Baker's yeast).
   7983..8034    +  misc_feature   bom (fragment): basis of mobility region from pBR322
   8040..21      -  CDS            lacZα (fragment) (across the origin): LacZα fragment of β-galactosidase; lacZ fragment
