[The description below was written by a language model from this plasmid's Addgene catalogue record and pLannotate feature annotations shown in this document.]
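Description:
isoform PKC lambda (JCE590) is a low-copy yeast centromeric shuttle plasmid for expressing the mouse atypical protein kinase C lambda (Prkci) in Saccharomyces cerevisiae. The backbone, pProm-PKC1-Adh1t, is YCplac33 modified to carry the yeast PKC1 promoter and the ADH1 terminator. The catalogue lists the vector type as mammalian expression. However, the stated purpose and every annotated element point to yeast expression, so that field appears to be a mislabel. In E. coli the plasmid replicates from a ColE1/pUC-type origin and is selected with ampicillin through the β-lactamase gene. In yeast it is maintained by a CEN4/ARS1 element, which gives stable segregation at roughly single-copy level. Selection in yeast is by URA3, which complements uracil auxotrophy and can be counterselected with 5-FOA.

The 8,176 nt full sequence carries the Prkci coding region cloned between KpnI and SalI sites, followed directly by the ADH1 terminator. The PKC1 promoter (recorded as -600 to -1) is not annotated as such in the feature table. It would occupy the region upstream of the coding sequence, and the short SEA4 fragment detected there may be neighbouring yeast genomic sequence carried along with the promoter. No epitope tag or reporter is annotated. Remnants of the pUC-derived cloning region (lacZα fragment, lac promoter and operator, partial MCS) flank the cassette and are backbone carry-over.

Placing the mammalian isoform under the native PKC1 promoter gives expression resembling that of the endogenous yeast kinase. This suits tests of whether a mammalian PKC isoform can substitute for yeast Pkc1. The associated publication concerns PKC control of DNA integrity checkpoint activation.
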