Addgene plasmid #89775: isoform PKC lambda (JCE590)
Purpose: yeast expression of mouse PKC lambda with yeast PKC1 promoter and ADH1 terminator
Depositing lab: Juan Carlos Igual. Depositing organization: Universitat de Valencia. Publication: Protein kinase C controls activation of the DNA integrity checkpoint. Soriano-Carot M, Quilis I, Bano MC, Igual JC. Nucleic Acids Res. 2014 Jun;42(11):7084-95. doi: 10.1093/nar/gku373. Epub 2014 May 3. PubMed 24792164.
Backbone
  Vector backbone: pProm-PKC1-Adh1t
  Modifications to backbone: pProm-PKC1-Adh1t is YCplac33 with yeast PKC1 promoter and Adh1t terminator
  Vector type: Mammalian Expression
  Selectable markers: URA3
Growth in bacteria
  Bacterial resistance: Ampicillin, 100 μg/mL
  Growth temperature: 37°C
  Growth strain: DH5alpha
  Copy number: Unknown
Gene/Insert
  Gene/Insert name: PKC lambda (alt name: protein kinase C, lambda)
  Species: M. musculus (mouse)
  GenBank ID: D28577.1
  Entrez Gene: Prkci (a.k.a. 2310021H13Rik, PKClambda, Pkci, Pkcl, Prkcl, aPKClambda, mKIAA4165)
  Promoter: yeast PKC1 promoter (-600 to -1)
  Cloning method: Restriction Enzyme; 5′ cloning site KpnI (not destroyed); 3′ cloning site SalI (not destroyed)
  Sequencing primers: 5′ M13-F20; 3′ M13-Rev
Terms and licenses: Academic/Nonprofit Terms; Industry Terms: Not Available to Industry
How to cite: isoform PKC lambda (JCE590) was a gift from Juan Carlos Igual (Addgene plasmid # 89775 ; http://n2t.net/addgene:89775 ; RRID:Addgene_89775)
